>Addgene plasmid #123133 | pCMV-Cre | addgene full sequence | sequence record 238581 | Addgene NGS Result
TCGCTGAGTAGTGCGCGAGCAAAATTTAAGCTACAACAAGGCAAGGCTTGACCGACAATTGCATGAAGAA
TCTGCTTAGGGTTAGGCGTTTTGCGCTGCTTCGCGATGTACGGGCCAGATATACGCGTTGACATTGATTA
TTGACTAGTTATTAATAGTAATCAATTACGGGGTCATTAGTTCATAGCCCATATATGGAGTTCCGCGTTA
CATAACTTACGGTAAATGGCCCGCCTGGCTGACCGCCCAACGACCCCCGCCCATTGACGTCAATAATGAC
GTATGTTCCCATAGTAACGCCAATAGGGACTTTCCATTGACGTCAATGGGTGGAGTATTTACGGTAAACT
GCCCACTTGGCAGTACATCAAGTGTATCATATGCCAAGTACGCCCCCTATTGACGTCAATGACGGTAAAT
GGCCCGCCTGGCATTATGCCCAGTACATGACCTTATGGGACTTTCCTACTTGGCAGTACATCTACGTATT
AGTCATCGCTATTACCATGGTGATGCGGTTTTGGCAGTACATCAATGGGCGTGGATAGCGGTTTGACTCA
CGGGGATTTCCAAGTCTCCACCCCATTGACGTCAATGGGAGTTTGTTTTGGCACCAAAATCAACGGGACT
TTCCAAAATGTCGTAACAACTCCGCCCCATTGACGCAAATGGGCGGTAGGCGTGTACGGTGGGAGGTCTA
TATAAGCAGAGCTCTCTGGCTAACTAGAGAACCCACTGCTTACTGGCTTATCGAAATTAATACGACTCAC
TATAGGGAGACCCAAGCTTGGTACCGAGCTCGGATCCAGCCACCATGGCGAGCAATTTACTGACCGTACA
CCAAAATTTGCCTGCATTACCGGTCGATGCAACGAGTGATGAGGTTCGCAAGAACCTGATGGACATGTTC
AGGGATCGCCAGGCGTTTTCTGAGCATACCTGGAAAATGCTTCTGTCCGTTTGCCGGTCGTGGGCGGCAT
GGTGCAAGTTGAATAACCGGAAATGGTTTCCCGCAGAACCTGAAGATGTTCGCGATTATCTTCTATATCT
TCAGGCGCGCGGTCTGGCAGTAAAAACTATCCAGCAACATTTGGGCCAGCTAAACATGCTTCATCGTCGG
TCCGGGCTGCCACGACCAAGTGACAGCAATGCTGTTTCACTGGTTATGCGGCGGATCCGAAAAGAAAACG
TTGATGCCGGTGAACGTGCAAAACAGGCTCTAGCGTTCGAACGCACTGATTTCGACCAGGTTCGTTCACT
CATGGAAAATAGCGATCGCTGCCAGGATATACGTAATCTGGCATTTCTGGGGATTGCTTATAACACCCTG
TTACGTATAGCCGAAATTGCCAGGATCAGGGTTAAAGATATCTCACGTACTGACGGTGGGAGAATGTTAA
TCCATATTGGCAGAACGAAAACGCTGGTTAGCACCGCAGGTGTAGAGAAGGCACTTAGCCTGGGGGTAAC
TAAACTGGTCGAGCGATGGATTTCCGTCTCTGGTGTAGCTGATGATCCGAATAACTACCTGTTTTGCCGG
GTCAGAAAAAATGGTGTTGCCGCGCCATCTGCCACCAGCCAGCTATCAACTCGCGCCCTGGAAGGGATTT
TTGAAGCAACTCATCGATTGATTTACGGCGCTAAGGATGACTCTGGTCAGAGATACCTGGCCTGGTCTGG
ACACAGTGCCCGTGTCGGAGCCGCGCGAGATATGGCCCGCGCTGGAGTTTCAATACCGGAGATCATGCAA
GCTGGTGGCTGGACCAATGTAAATATTGTCATGAACTATATCCGTAACCTGGATAGTGAAACAGGGGCAA
TGGTGCGCCTGCTGGAAGATGGCGACTAAGCGGCCGCTCGAGCATGCATCTAGAAATAATTCTTACTGTC
ATGCCAAGTAAGATGCTTTTCTGTGCTGCAATAGCAGGCATGCTGGGGATGCGGTGGGCTCTATGGCTTC
TGAGGCGGAAAGAACCAGCTGGGGCTCTAGGGGGTATCCCC
[124 nt withheld, positions 2002-2125]
C
[91 nt withheld, positions 2127-2217]
A
[49 nt withheld, positions 2219-2267]
CCTTTGACGTTGGAGTCCACGTTCTTT
[37 nt withheld, positions 2295-2331]
ACCCTATCTCGGTCTATTCTTTTGATTTATAAGGGATTTTGCCGATTTCGGCCTATTGGTTAAAAAATGA
GCTGATTTAACAAAAATTTAACGCGAATTAATTCTGTGGAATGTGTGTCAGTTAGGGTGTGGAAAGTCCC
CAGGCTCCCCAGCAGGCAGAAGTATGCAAAGCATGCATCTCAATTAGTCAGCAACCAGGTGTGGAAAGTC
CCCAGGCTCCCCAGCAGGCAGAAGTATGCAAAGCATGCATCTCAATTAGTCAGCAACCATAGTCCCGCCC
CTAACTCCGCCCATCCCGCCCCTAACTCCGCCCAGTTCCGCCCATTCTCCGCCCCATGGCTGACTAATTT
TTTTTATTTATGCAGAGGCCGAGGCCGCCTCTGCCTCTGAGCTATTCCAGAAGTAGTGAGGAGGCTTTTT
TGGAGGCCTAGGCTTTTGCAAAAAGCTCCCGGGAGCTTGTATATCCATTTTCGGATCTGATCAAGAGACA
GGATGAGGATCGTTTCGCATGATTGAACAAGATGGATTGCACGCAGGTTCTCCGGCCGCTTGGGTGGAGA
GGCTATTCGGCTATGACTGGGCACAACAGACAATCGGCTGCTCTGATGCCGCCGTGTTCCGGCTGTCAGC
GCAGGGGCGCCCGGTTCTTTTTGTCAAGACCGACCTGTCCGGTGCCCTGAATGAACTGCAGGACGAGGCA
GCGCGGCTATCGTGGCTGGCCACGACGGGCGTTCCTTGCGCAGCTGTGCTCGACGTTGTCACTGAAGCGG
GAAGGGACTGGCTGCTATTGGGCGAAGTGCCGGGGCAGGATCTCCTGTCATCTCACCTTGCTCCTGCCGA
GAAAGTATCCATCATGGCTGATGCAATGCGGCGGCTGCATACGCTTGATCCGGCTACCTGCCCATTCGAC
CACCAAGCGAAACATCGCATCGAGCGAGCACGTACTCGGATGGAAGCCGGTCTTGTCGATCAGGATGATC
TGGACGAAGAGCATCAGGGGCTCGCGCCAGCCGAACTGTTCGCCAGGCTCAAGGCGCGCATGCCCGACGG
CGAGGATCTCGTCGTGACCCATGGCGATGCCTGCTTGCCGAATATCATGGTGGAAAATGGCCGCTTTTCT
GGATTCATCGACTGTGGCCGGCTGGGTGTGGCGGACCGCTATCAGGACATAGCGTTGGCTACCCGTGATA
TTGCTGAAGAGCTTGGCGGCGAATGGGCTGACCGCTTCCTCGTGCTTTACGGTATCGCCGCTCCCGATTC
GCAGCGCATCGCCTTCTATCGCCTTCTTGACGAGTTCTTCTGAGCGGGACTCTGGGGTTCGAAATGACCG
ACCAAGCGACGCCCAACCTGCCATCACGAGATTTCGATTCCACCGCCGCCTTCTATGAAAGGTTGGGCTT
CGGAATCGTTTTCCGGGACGCCGGCTGGATGATCCTCCAGCGCGGGGATCTCATGCTGGAGTTCTTCGCC
CACCCCAACTTGTTTATTGCAGCTTATAATGGTTACAAATAAAGCAATAGCATCACAAATTTCACAAATA
AAGCATTTTTTTCACTGCATTCTAGTTGTGGTTTGTCCAAACTCATCAATGTATCTTATCATGTCTGTAT
ACCGTCGACCTCTAGCTAGAGCTTGGCGTAATCATGGTCATAGCTGTTTCCTGTGTGAAATTGTTATCCG
CTCACAATTCCACACAACATACGAGCCGGAAGCATAAAGTGTAAAGCCTGGGGTGCCTAATGAGTGAGCT
AACTCACATTAATTGCGTTGCGCTCACTGCCCGCTTTCCAGTCGGGAAACCTGTCGTGCCAGCTGCATTA
ATGAATCGGCCAACGCGCGGGGAGAGGCGGTTTGCGTATTGGGCGCTCTTCCGCTTCCTCGCTCACTGAC
TCGCTGCGCTCGGTCGTTCGGCTGCGGCGAGCGGTATCAGCTCACTCAAAGGCGGTAATACGGTTATCCA
CAGAATCAGGGGATAACGCAGGAAAGAACATGTGAGCAAAAGGCCAGCAAAAGGCCAGGAACCGTAAAAA
GGCCGCGTTGCTGGCGTTTTTCCATAGGCTCCGCCCCCCTGACGAGCATCACAAAAATCGACGCTCAAGT
CAGAGGTGGCGAAACCCGACAGGACTATAAAGATACCAGGCGTTTCCCCCTGGAAGCTCCCTCGTGCGCT
CTCCTGTTCCGACCCTGCCGCTTACCGGATACCTGTCCGCCTTTCTCCCTTCGGGAAGCGTGGCGCTTTC
TCATAGCTCACGCTGTAGGTATCTCAGTTCGGTGTAGGTCGTTCGCTCCAAGCTGGGCTGTGTGCACGAA
CCCCCCGTTCAGCCCGACCGCTGCGCCTTATCCGGTAACTATCGTCTTGAGTCCAACCCGGTAAGACACG
ACTTATCGCCACTGGCAGCAGCCACTGGTAACAGGATTAGCAGAGCGAGGTATGTAGGCGGTGCTACAGA
GTTCTTGAAGTGGTGGCCTAACTACGGCTACACTAGAAGAACAGTATTTGGTATCTGCGCTCTGCTGAAG
CCAGTTACCTTCGGAAAAAGAGTTGGTAGCTCTTGATCCGGCAAACAAACCACCGCTGGTAGCGGTGGTT
TTTTTGTTTGCAAGCAGCAGATTACGCGCAGAAAAAAAGGATCTCAAGAAGATCCTTTGATCTTTTCTAC
GGGGTCTGACGCTCAGTGGAACGAAAACTCACGTTAAGGGATTTTGGTCATGAGATTATCAAAAAGGATC
TTCACCTAGATCCTTTTAAATTAAAAATGAAGTTTTAAATCAATCTAAAGTATATATGAGTAAACTTGGT
CTGACAGTTACCAATGCTTAATCAGTGAGGCACCTATCTCAGCGATCTGTCTATTTCGTTCATCCATAGT
TGCCTGACTCCCCGTCGTGTAGATAACTACGATACGGGAGGGCTTACCATCTGGCCCCAGTGCTGCAATG
ATACCGCGAGACCCACGCTCACCGGCTCCAGATTTATCAGCAATAAACCAGCCAGCCGGAAGGGCCGAGC
GCAGAAGTGGTCCTGCAACTTTATCCGCCTCCATCCAGTCTATTAATTGTTGCCGGGAAGCTAGAGTAAG
TAGTTCGCCAGTTAATAGTTTGCGCAACGTTGTTGCCATTGCTACAGGCATCGTGGTGTCACGCTCGTCG
TTTGGTATGGCTTCATTCAGCTCCGGTTCCCAACGATCAAGGCGAGTTACATGATCCCCCATGTTGTGCA
AAAAAGCGGTTAGCTCCTTCGGTCCTCCGATCGTTGTCAGAAGTAAGTTGGCCGCAGTGTTATCACTCAT
GGTTATGGCAGCACTGCATAATTCTCTTACTGTCATGCCATCCGTAAGATGCTTTTCTGTGACTGGTGAG
TACTCAACCAAGTCATTCTGAGAATAGTGTATGCGGCGACCGAGTTGCTCTTGCCCGGCGTCAATACGGG
ATAATACCGCGCCACATAGCAGAACTTTAAAAGTGCTCATCATTGGAAAACGTTCTTCGGGGCGAAAACT
CTCAAGGATCTTACCGCTGTTGAGATCCAGTTCGATGTAACCCACTCGTGCACCCAACTGATCTTCAGCA
TCTTTTACTTTCACCAGCGTTTCTGGGTGAGCAAAAACAGGAAGGCAAAATGCCGCAAAAAAGGGAATAA
GGGCGACACGGAAATGTTGAATACTCATACTCTTCCTTTTTCAATATTATTGAAGCATTTATCAGGGTTA
TTGTCTCATGAGCGGATACATATTTGAATGTATTTAGAAAAATAAACAAATAGGGGTTCCGCGCACATTT
CCCCGAAAAGTGCCACCTGACGTCGACGGATCGGGAGATCTCCCGATCCCCTATGGTGCACTCTCAGTAC
AATCTGCTCTGATGCCGCATAGTTAAGCCAGTATCTGCTCCCTGCTTGTGTGTTGGAGG
Features (pLannotate 1.2.2; 20 found; start..end, strand, type, name):
    130..509     +  enhancer       CMV enhancer: human cytomegalovirus immediate early enhancer
    510..713     +  promoter       CMV promoter: human cytomegalovirus (CMV) immediate early promoter
    709..742     +  LTR            5' LTR (truncated) (fragment): truncated 5' long terminal repeat (LTR) from HIV-1
    758..776     +  promoter       T7 promoter: promoter for bacteriophage T7 RNA polymerase
    823..1845    +  CDS            Cre: site-specific recombinase Cre is a site-specific recombinase from bacteriophage P1. Recombination occurs at loxP sequences.
   1919..1956    +  polyA_signal   bGH poly(A) signal (fragment): bovine growth hormone polyadenylation signal
   1960..1981    +  promoter       SV40 promoter (fragment): SV40 enhancer and early promoter
   2002..2430    +  rep_origin     f1 ori (sequence partly withheld): f1 bacteriophage origin of replication; arrow indicates direction of (+) strand synthesis
   2444..2773    +  promoter       SV40 promoter: SV40 enhancer and early promoter
   2840..3631    +  CDS            neo: KKA2_KLEPN - Also known as kan, nptII. Experimental evidence at protein level: Swiss-Prot protein existence level 1. Resistance to kanamycin, neomycin, paromomycin, ribostamycin, butirosin and gentamicin B. From Klebsiella pneumoniae.
   3655..3813    +  CDS            ble (fragment): BLE_KLEPN - Experimental evidence at protein level: Swiss-Prot protein existence level 1. Binding protein with a strong affinity to the bleomycin family of antibiotics. Binds to CL990; an antimitotic-antibiotic compound. From Klebsiella pneumoniae.
   3808..3929    +  polyA_signal   SV40 poly(A) signal: SV40 polyadenylation signal
   4002..4018    -  protein_bind   lac operator: The lac repressor binds to the lac operator to inhibit transcription in E. coli. This inhibition can be relieved by adding lactose or isopropyl-β-D-thiogalactopyranoside (IPTG). lac repressor encoded by lacI
   4026..4056    -  promoter       lac promoter: promoter for the E. coli lac operon
   4071..4092    -  protein_bind   CAP binding site: CAP binding activates transcription in the presence of cAMP. E. coli catabolite activator protein
   4105..4197    -  CDS            lacI (fragment): lac repressor; lacI; The lac repressor binds to the lac operator to inhibit transcription in E. coli. This inhibition can be relieved by adding lactose or isopropyl-β-D-thiogalactopyranoside (IPTG).
   4380..4968    -  rep_origin     ori: high-copy-number ColE1/pMB1/pBR322/pUC origin of replication
   5139..5999    -  CDS            AmpR: β-lactamase; bla; confers resistance to ampicillin, carbenicillin, and related antibiotics
   6000..6104    -  promoter       AmpR promoter: bla
   6163..6215    -  misc_feature   bom (fragment): basis of mobility region from pBR322
