[The description below was written by a language model from this plasmid's Addgene catalogue record and pLannotate feature annotations shown in this document.]
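Description:
pCMV-Cre is a mammalian expression plasmid of about 6.2 kb, built on a commercial CMV-driven backbone, that produces wild-type Cre recombinase from bacteriophage P1. It is propagated in E. coli as a high-copy plasmid through a ColE1/pUC-type origin and selected with ampicillin via the β-lactamase gene and its native promoter. An f1 origin is also present, which in principle permits single-stranded DNA production. Short lac promoter/operator, CAP site, lacI and bom fragments appear to be leftover backbone sequence rather than functional parts of the design.

The payload is a simple expression cassette. The human cytomegalovirus immediate early enhancer and promoter drive the Cre coding sequence, and a T7 promoter sits just upstream of the open reading frame, where it could support in vitro transcription or serve as a sequencing site. No epitope tags, reporters or added localisation signals are annotated. Downstream of Cre the annotation detects only a short fragment matching the bovine growth hormone polyadenylation signal, so the record does not clearly define the terminator for this transcript. A small hit to a truncated HIV-1 LTR next to the CMV promoter is only a few dozen bases long and is probably an incidental match, not a sign of a lentiviral vector. A second cassette places the neomycin phosphotransferase gene under the SV40 enhancer/early promoter with an SV40 poly(A) signal, allowing G418 selection of stably transfected mammalian cells.

Cre catalyses recombination between loxP sites, so the plasmid suits transient or stable delivery of recombinase activity into cultured mammalian cells. It was deposited in connection with work on specificity profiling and off-target prediction for site-specific recombinases, though the record does not specify its role there.
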