Addgene plasmid #123133: pCMV-Cre
Purpose: Mammalian expression vector for wild-type Cre.
Depositing lab: David Liu. Depositing organization: Broad Institute. Publication: High-resolution specificity profiling and off-target prediction for site-specific DNA recombinases. Bessen JL, Afeyan LK, Dancik V, Koblan LW, Thompson DB, Leichner C, Clemons PA, Liu DR. Nat Commun. 2019 Apr 26;10(1):1937. doi: 10.1038/s41467-019-09987-0. PubMed 31028261.
Backbone
  Vector backbone: CMV
  Backbone manufacturer: Origene
  Backbone size w/o insert (bp): 5100
  Total vector size (bp): 6200
  Vector type: Mammalian Expression
  Selectable markers: Neomycin (select with G418)
Growth in bacteria
  Bacterial resistance: Ampicillin, 100 μg/mL
  Growth temperature: 37°C
  Growth strain: DH5alpha
  Copy number: High Copy
Gene/Insert
  Gene/Insert name: Cre recombinase
  Species: P1 coliphage
  Insert size (bp): 1032
  GenBank ID: 2777477
  Promoter: CMV
  Cloning method: Unknown
  Sequencing primers: 5′ CMV; 3′ TGGTTCTTTCCGCCTCAGAAGC
Terms and licenses: Academic/Nonprofit Terms; Industry Terms: Not Available to Industry
How to cite: pCMV-Cre was a gift from David Liu (Addgene plasmid # 123133 ; http://n2t.net/addgene:123133 ; RRID:Addgene_123133)
